LOCUS       Exported 4811 bp ds-DNA circular SYN 12-MAY-2021
DEFINITION  Retroviral vector for cloning and expressing your gene of interest.
            Zeocin selection..
ACCESSION   .
VERSION     .
KEYWORDS    pBABE-zeo (pBABE-bleo)
SOURCE      synthetic DNA construct
  ORGANISM  synthetic DNA construct
REFERENCE   1 (bases 1 to 4811)
  AUTHORS   Morgenstern JP, Land H
  TITLE     Advanced mammalian gene transfer: high titre retroviral vectors with
            multiple drug selection markers and a complementary helper-free
            packaging cell line.
  JOURNAL   Nucleic Acids Res. 1990 Jun 25;18(12):3587-96.
  PUBMED    2194165
REFERENCE   2 (bases 1 to 4811)
  AUTHORS   .
  TITLE     Direct Submission
  JOURNAL   Exported May 12, 2021 from SnapGene Server 1.1.58
            http://www.snapgene.com
FEATURES             Location/Qualifiers
     source          1..4811
                     /organism="synthetic DNA construct"
                     /mol_type="other DNA"
     LTR             9..478
                     /note="long terminal repeat from Moloney murine leukemia
                     virus"
     misc_feature    543..742
                     /label=MMLV Psi
                     /note="packaging signal of Moloney murine leukemia virus
                     (MMLV)"
     CDS             943..1359
                     /label=gag (truncated)
                     /note="truncated Moloney murine leukemia virus (MMLV) gag
                     gene lacking the start codon"
     primer_bind     1289..1311
                     /label=pLXSN 5'
                     /note="Murine stem cell virus, forward primer. Also called
                     MSCV"
     primer_bind     1327..1343
                     /label=pBABE 5'
                     /note="Psi packaging signal, forward primer for pBABE
                     vectors"
     primer_bind     complement(1417..1437)
                     /label=pBABE 3'
                     /note="SV40 enhancer, reverse primer for pBABE vectors"
     promoter        1422..1751
                     /label=SV40 promoter
                     /note="SV40 enhancer and early promoter"
     rep_origin      1602..1737
                     /label=SV40 ori
                     /note="SV40 origin of replication"
     primer_bind     1664..1683
                     /label=SV40pro-F
                     /note="SV40 promoter/origin, forward primer"
     CDS             1761..2135
                     /codon_start=1
                     /gene="Sh ble from Streptoalloteichus hindustanus"
                     /product="antibiotic-binding protein"
                     /label=BleoR
                     /note="confers resistance to bleomycin, phleomycin, and
                     Zeocin(TM)"
                     /translation="MAKLTSAVPVLTARDVAGAVEFWTDRLGFSRDFVEDDFAGVVRDD
                     VTLFISAVQDQVVPDNTLAWVWVRGLDELYAEWSEVVSTNFRDASGPAMTEIGEQPWGR
                     EFALRDPAGNCVHFVAEEQD"
     LTR             2306..2775
                     /note="long terminal repeat from Moloney murine leukemia
                     virus"
     primer_bind     complement(2905..2922)
                     /label=L4440
                     /note="L4440 vector, forward primer"
     rep_origin      complement(3076..3664)
                     /direction=LEFT
                     /label=ori
                     /note="high-copy-number ColE1/pMB1/pBR322/pUC origin of
                     replication"
     primer_bind     complement(3156..3175)
                     /label=pBR322ori-F
                     /note="pBR322 origin, forward primer"
     CDS             complement(3824..4684)
                     /codon_start=1
                     /gene="bla"
                     /product="beta-lactamase"
                     /label=AmpR
                     /note="confers resistance to ampicillin, carbenicillin, and
                     related antibiotics"
                     /translation="MSIQHFRVALIPFFAAFCLPVFAHPETLVKVKDAEDQLGARVGYI
                     ELDLNSGKILESFRPEERFPMMSTFKVLLCGAVLSRIDAGQEQLGRRIHYSQNDLVEYS
                     PVTEKHLTDGMTVRELCSAAITMSDNTAANLLLTTIGGPKELTAFLHNMGDHVTRLDRW
                     EPELNEAIPNDERDTTMPVAMATTLRKLLTGELLTLASRQQLIDWMEADKVAGPLLRSA
                     LPAGWFIADKSGAGERGSRGIIAALGPDGKPSRIVVIYTTGSQATMDERNRQIAEIGAS
                     LIKHW"
     primer_bind     4447..4466
                     /label=Amp-R
                     /note="Ampicillin resistance gene, reverse primer"
     promoter        complement(4685..4789)
                     /gene="bla"
                     /label=AmpR promoter
ORIGIN
        1 cctgcagcct gaatatgggc caaacaggat atctgtggta agcagttcct gccccggctc
       61 agggccaaga acagatggaa cagctgaata tgggccaaac aggatatctg tggtaagcag
      121 ttcctgcccc ggctcagggc caagaacaga tggtccccag atgcggtcca gccctcagca
      181 gtttctagag aaccatcaga tgtttccagg gtgccccaag gacctgaaat gaccctgtgc
      241 cttatttgaa ctaaccaatc agttcgcttc tcgcttctgt tcgcgcgctt ctgctccccg
      301 agctcaataa aagagcccac aacccctcac tcggggcgcc agtcctccga ttgactgagt
      361 cgcccgggta cccgtgtatc caataaaccc tcttgcagtt gcatccgact tgtggtctcg
      421 ctgttccttg ggagggtctc ctctgagtga ttgactaccc gtcagcgggg gtctttcatt
      481 tgggggctcg tccgggatcg ggagacccct gcccagggac caccgaccca ccaccgggag
      541 gcaagctggc cagcaactta tctgtgtctg tccgattgtc tagtgtctat gactgatttt
      601 atgcgcctgc gtcggtacta gttagctaac tagctctgta tctggcggac ccgtggtgga
      661 actgacgagt tctgaacacc cggccgcaac cctgggagac gtcccaggga ctttgggggc
      721 cgtttttgtg gcccgacctg aggaagggag tcgatgtgga atccgacccc gtcaggatat
      781 gtggttctgg taggagacga gaacctaaaa cagttcccgc ctccgtctga atttttgctt
      841 tcggtttgga accgaagccg cgcgtcttgt ctgctgcagc gctgcagcat cgttctgtgt
      901 tgtctctgtc tgactgtgtt tctgtatttg tctgaaaatt agggccagac tgttaccact
      961 cccttaagtt tgaccttagg tcactggaaa gatgtcgagc ggatcgctca caaccagtcg
     1021 gtagatgtca agaagagacg ttgggttacc ttctgctctg cagaatggcc aacctttaac
     1081 gtcggatggc cgcgagacgg cacctttaac cgagacctca tcacccaggt taagatcaag
     1141 gtcttttcac ctggcccgca tggacaccca gaccaggtcc cctacatcgt gacctgggaa
     1201 gccttggctt ttgacccccc tccctgggtc aagccctttg tacaccctaa gcctccgcct
     1261 cctcttcctc catccgcccc gtctctcccc cttgaacctc ctcgttcgac cccgcctcga
     1321 tcctcccttt atccagccct cactccttct ctaggcgccg gccggatccc agtgtggtgg
     1381 tacgtaggaa ttcgccagca cagtggtcga ccctgtggaa tgtgtgtcag ttagggtgtg
     1441 gaaagtcccc aggctcccca gcaggcagaa gtatgcaaag catgcatctc aattagtcag
     1501 caaccaggtg tggaaagtcc ccaggctccc cagcaggcag aagtatgcaa agcatgcatc
     1561 tcaattagtc agcaaccata gtcccgcccc taactccgcc catcccgccc ctaactccgc
     1621 ccagttccgc ccattctccg ccccatggct gactaatttt ttttatttat gcagaggccg
     1681 aggccgcctc ggcctctgag ctattccaga agtagtgagg aggctttttt ggaggcctag
     1741 gcttttgcaa aaagcttacc atggccaagt tgaccagtgc cgttccggtg ctcaccgcgc
     1801 gcgacgtcgc cggagcggtc gagttctgga ccgaccggct cgggttctcc cgggacttcg
     1861 tggaggacga cttcgccggt gtggtccggg acgacgtgac cctgttcatc agcgcggtcc
     1921 aggaccaggt ggtgccggac aacaccctgg cctgggtgtg ggtgcgcggc ctggacgagc
     1981 tgtacgccga gtggtcggag gtcgtgtcca cgaacttccg ggacgcctcc gggccggcca
     2041 tgaccgagat cggcgagcag ccgtgggggc gggagttcgc cctgcgcgac ccggccggca
     2101 actgcgtgca cttcgtggcc gaggagcagg actgaccgat cgataaaata aaagatttta
     2161 tttagtctcc agaaaaaggg gggaatgaaa gaccccacct gtaggtttgg caagctagct
     2221 taagtaacgc cattttgcaa ggcatggaaa aatacataac tgagaataga gaagttcaga
     2281 tcaaggtcag gaacagatgg aacagctgaa tatgggccaa acaggatatc tgtggtaagc
     2341 agttcctgcc ccggctcagg gccaagaaca gatggaacag ctgaatatgg gccaaacagg
     2401 atatctgtgg taagcagttc ctgccccggc tcagggccaa gaacagatgg tccccagatg
     2461 cggtccagcc ctcagcagtt tctagagaac catcagatgt ttccagggtg ccccaaggac
     2521 ctgaaatgac cctgtgcctt atttgaacta accaatcagt tcgcttctcg cttctgttcg
     2581 cgcgcttctg ctccccgagc tcaataaaag agcccacaac ccctcactcg gggcgccagt
     2641 cctccgattg actgagtcgc ccgggtaccc gtgtatccaa taaaccctct tgcagttgca
     2701 tccgacttgt ggtctcgctg ttccttggga gggtctcctc tgagtgattg actacccgtc
     2761 agcgggggtc tttcacatgc agcatgtatc aaaattaatt tggttttttt tcttaagtat
     2821 ttacattaaa tggccatagt tgcattaatg aatcggccaa cgcgcgggga gaggcggttt
     2881 gcgtattggg cgctcttccg cttcctcgct cactgactcg ctgcgctcgg tcgttcggct
     2941 gcggcgagcg gtatcagctc actcaaaggc ggtaatacgg ttatccacag aatcagggga
     3001 taacgcagga aagaacatgt gagcaaaagg ccagcaaaag gccaggaacc gtaaaaaggc
     3061 cgcgttgctg gcgtttttcc ataggctccg cccccctgac gagcatcaca aaaatcgacg
     3121 ctcaagtcag aggtggcgaa acccgacagg actataaaga taccaggcgt ttccccctgg
     3181 aagctccctc gtgcgctctc ctgttccgac cctgccgctt accggatacc tgtccgcctt
     3241 tctcccttcg ggaagcgtgg cgctttctca tagctcacgc tgtaggtatc tcagttcggt
     3301 gtaggtcgtt cgctccaagc tgggctgtgt gcacgaaccc cccgttcagc ccgaccgctg
     3361 cgccttatcc ggtaactatc gtcttgagtc caacccggta agacacgact tatcgccact
     3421 ggcagcagcc actggtaaca ggattagcag agcgaggtat gtaggcggtg ctacagagtt
     3481 cttgaagtgg tggcctaact acggctacac tagaagaaca gtatttggta tctgcgctct
     3541 gctgaagcca gttaccttcg gaaaaagagt tggtagctct tgatccggca aacaaaccac
     3601 cgctggtagc ggtggttttt ttgtttgcaa gcagcagatt acgcgcagaa aaaaaggatc
     3661 tcaagaagat cctttgatct tttctacggg gtctgacgct cagtggaacg aaaactcacg
     3721 ttaagggatt ttggtcatga gattatcaaa aaggatcttc acctagatcc ttttgcggcc
     3781 gcaaatcaat ctaaagtata tatgagtaaa cttggtctga cagttaccaa tgcttaatca
     3841 gtgaggcacc tatctcagcg atctgtctat ttcgttcatc catagttgcc tgactccccg
     3901 tcgtgtagat aactacgata cgggagggct taccatctgg ccccagtgct gcaatgatac
     3961 cgcgagaccc acgctcaccg gctccagatt tatcagcaat aaaccagcca gccggaaggg
     4021 ccgagcgcag aagtggtcct gcaactttat ccgcctccat ccagtctatt aattgttgcc
     4081 gggaagctag agtaagtagt tcgccagtta atagtttgcg caacgttgtt gccattgcta
     4141 caggcatcgt ggtgtcacgc tcgtcgtttg gtatggcttc attcagctcc ggttcccaac
     4201 gatcaaggcg agttacatga tcccccatgt tgtgcaaaaa agcggttagc tccttcggtc
     4261 ctccgatcgt tgtcagaagt aagttggccg cagtgttatc actcatggtt atggcagcac
     4321 tgcataattc tcttactgtc atgccatccg taagatgctt ttctgtgact ggtgagtact
     4381 caaccaagtc attctgagaa tagtgtatgc ggcgaccgag ttgctcttgc ccggcgtcaa
     4441 tacgggataa taccgcgcca catagcagaa ctttaaaagt gctcatcatt ggaaaacgtt
     4501 cttcggggcg aaaactctca aggatcttac cgctgttgag atccagttcg atgtaaccca
     4561 ctcgtgcacc caactgatct tcagcatctt ttactttcac cagcgtttct gggtgagcaa
     4621 aaacaggaag gcaaaatgcc gcaaaaaagg gaataagggc gacacggaaa tgttgaatac
     4681 tcatactctt cctttttcaa tattattgaa gcatttatca gggttattgt ctcatgagcg
     4741 gatacatatt tgaatgtatt tagaaaaata aacaaatagg ggttccgcgc acatttcccc
     4801 gaaaagtgcc a
//
