[The description below was written by a language model from this plasmid's Addgene catalogue record and the feature table of its GenBank file.]
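Description:
pBABE-zeo (also called pBABE-bleo) is an empty Moloney murine leukemia virus (MMLV)-based retroviral backbone for cloning a gene of interest and delivering it stably into mammalian cells. It is propagated in E. coli as a high-copy plasmid through a ColE1/pUC-type origin and is selected with ampicillin via the bla (beta-lactamase) gene and its own promoter. The catalogue lists the backbone at 4888 bp, whereas the held sequence record is 4811 bp; the record does not explain this small discrepancy.

The retroviral unit is bounded by two MMLV long terminal repeats. Downstream of the 5′ LTR lie the Psi packaging signal and a truncated gag segment lacking its start codon, an arrangement that extends the packaging region to favour efficient encapsidation of the vector RNA without producing Gag protein. The cloning region is not annotated as a feature, but it falls between the pBABE 5′ and pBABE 3′ sequencing primer sites, just after the gag fragment and before the SV40 enhancer/early promoter. An inserted gene would therefore be transcribed from the 5′ LTR, since no other upstream promoter is annotated. The internal SV40 promoter, which also contains the SV40 origin, drives the Sh ble gene, which confers resistance to Zeocin, bleomycin and phleomycin and allows selection of transduced cells.

Because the vector carries no functional gag, pol or env genes, these must be supplied in trans by a packaging cell line or helper plasmids to generate replication-defective virus. The depositor comments mention a gag/pol packaging plasmid and VSV-G for this purpose. The vector belongs to a family of high-titre vectors with alternative drug selection markers. That makes it useful for stable expression and for combining with other selectable constructs.
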