Addgene plasmid #1766: pBABE-zeo (pBABE-bleo)
Purpose: (Empty Backbone) Retroviral vector for cloning and expressing your gene of interest. Zeocin selection.
Depositing lab: Hartmut Land & Jay Morgenstern. Depositing organization: Cancer Research Technology. Publication: Advanced mammalian gene transfer: high titre retroviral vectors with multiple drug selection markers and a complementary helper-free packaging cell line. Morgenstern JP, Land H. Nucleic Acids Res. 1990 Jun 25;18(12):3587-96. PubMed 2194165.
Backbone
  Vector backbone: pBABE-zeo
  Backbone size (bp): 4888
  Vector type: Mammalian Expression, Retroviral
  Selectable markers: Zeocin
Growth in bacteria
  Bacterial resistance: Ampicillin, 100 μg/mL
  Growth temperature: 37°C
  Growth strain: DH5alpha
  Copy number: High Copy
Gene/Insert
  Gene/Insert name: None (alt name: pBABE-bleo)
  Cloning method: Restriction Enzyme
  Sequencing primers: 5′ pBABE 5'; 3′ pBABE 3'
Terms and licenses: Academic/Nonprofit Terms; Industry Terms: Not Available to Industry
Depositor comments: Please acknowledge Jay Morgenstern and Hartmut Land and cite the following article if you use this plasmid in a publication: Morgenstern JP, Land H., 1990, Nucleic Acids Research 18(12):3587-96. SspI site in Amp gene. If you are using the pBABE protocol from the Weinberg Lab to generate virus, please note that the Weinberg Lab recommends using pUMVC (Addgene #8449) and VSV-G (#8454) for packaging. The pCL-Eco plasmid listed in their protocol should be substituted with pUMVC.
How to cite: pBABE-zeo (pBABE-bleo) was a gift from Hartmut Land & Jay Morgenstern (Addgene plasmid # 1766)
