>Addgene plasmid #1766 | pBABE-zeo (pBABE-bleo) | addgene partial sequence | sequence record 80570 | pBABE5 5'-CTTTATCCAGCCCTCAC-3'
GGCCGGATCCCAGTGTGGTGGTACGTAGGAATTCGCCAGCACAGTGGTCGACCCTGTGGAATGTGTGTCA
GTTAGGGTGTGGAAAGTCCCCAGGCTCCCCAGCAGGCAGAAGTATGCAAAGCATGCATCTCAATTAGTCA
GCAACCAGGTGTGGAAAGTCCCCAGGCTCCCCAGCAGGCAGAAGTATGCAAAGCATGCATCTCAATTAGT
CAGCAACCATAGTCCCGCCCCTAACTCCGCCCATCCCGCCCCTAACTCCGCCCAGTTCCGCCCATTCTCC
GCCCCATGGCTGACTAATTTTTTTTATTTATGCAGAGGCCGAGGCCGCCTCGGCCTCTGAGCTATTCCAG
AAGTAGTGAGGAGGCTTTTTTGGAGGCCTAGGCTTTTGCAAAAAGCTTACCATGGCCAAGTTGACCAGTG
CCGTTCCGGTGCTCACCGCGCGCGACGTCGCCGGAGCGGTCGAGTTCTGGACCGACCGGCTCGGGTTCTC
CCGGGACTTCGTGGAGGACGACTTCGCCGGTGTGGTCCGGGACGACGTGACCCTGTTCATCAGCGCGGTC
CAGGACCAGGTGGTGCCGGACAACACCCTGGCCTGGGTGTGGGTGCGCGGCCTGGACGAGCTGTACGCCG
AGTGGTCGGAGGTCGTGTCCACGAACTTCCGGGACGCCTCCGGGCCGGCCATGACCGAGATCGGCGAGCA
GCCGTGGGGGCGGGAGTTCGCCCTGCGCGACCCGGCCGGCAACTGCGTGCACTTCGTGGCCGAGGAGCAG
GACTGACCGATCGATAAAATAAAAGATTTTATTTAGTCTCCAGAAAAAGGGGGGAATGAAAGACCCCACC
TGTAGGTTTGGCAAGCTAGCTTAAGTAACGCCATTTTGCAAGGCATGGAAAAATACATAACTGAGAATAG
AGAAGTTCAGATCAAGGTCAGGAACAGATGGAACAGCTGAATATGGGCCAAACAGGATATCTGTGGTAAG
CAGTTCCTGCCCCGGCTCAGGGCCAAGAACAGATGGAACAGCTGAATATGGGC
