>Addgene plasmid #1766 | pBABE-zeo (pBABE-bleo) | addgene partial sequence | sequence record 81826 | pLPC-3 5'-CTTGCCAAACCTACAGGT-3'
CCCTTTTTCTGGAGACTAAATAAAATCTTTTATTTTATCGATCGGTCAGTCCTGCTCCTCGGCCACGAAG
TGCACGCAGTTGCCGGCCGGGTCGCGCAGGGCGAACTCCCGCCCCCACGGCTGCTCGCCGATCTCGGTCA
TGGCCGGCCCGGAGGCGTCCCGGAAGTTCGTGGACACGACCTCCGACCACTCGGCGTACAGCTCGTCCAG
GCCGCGCACCCACACCCAGGCCAGGGTGTTGTCCGGCACCACCTGGTCCTGGACCGCGCTGATGAACAGG
GTCACGTCGTCCCGGACCACACCGGCGAAGTCGTCCTCCACGAAGTCCCGGGAGAACCCGAGCCGGTCGG
TCCAGAACTCGACCGCTCCGGCGACGTCGCGCGCGGTGAGCACCGGAACGGCACTGGTCAACTTGGCCAT
GGTAAGCTTTTTGCAAAAGCCTAGGCCTCCAAAAAAGCCTCCTCACTACTTCTGGAATAGCTCAGAGGCC
GAGGCGGCCTCGGCCTCTGCATAAATAAAAAAAATTAGTCAGCCATGGGGCGGAGAATGGGCGGAACTGG
GCGGAGTTAGGGGCGGGATGGGCGGAGTTAGGGGCGGGACTATGGTTGCTGACTAATTGAGATGCATGCT
TTGCATACTTCTGCCTGCTGGGGAGCCTGGGGACTTTCCACACCTGGTTGCTGACTAATTGAGATGCATG
CTTTGCATACTTCTGCCTGCTGGGGAGCCTGGGGACTTTCCACACCCTAACTGACACACATTCCACAGGG
TCGACCACTGTGCTGGCGAATTCCTACGTACCACCACACTGGGATCCGGCCGGCGCCTAGAGAAGGAGTG
AGGGCTGGATAAAGGGAGGATCGAGGCGGGGTCGAACGAGGAGGTTCAAGGGGGAGAGACGGGGCGGATG
GAGGAAGAGGAGGCGGAGGCTTAGGGTGTACAAAGGGCTTGACCCAGGGAGGGGGGTCAAAAGCCAAGGC
TTCCCAGGTCACGATGTAGGGGACCTGGTCTGGGTGTCCATGCGGGCCAGGTGAAAAGACCTTGATCTTA
ACCTGGGTGATGAGGTCTCGGTTA
