>Addgene plasmid #1766 | pBABE-zeo (pBABE-bleo) | addgene partial sequence | sequence record 94242 | pBABE3 5'-ACCCTAACTGACACACATTCC-3'
ACCACACTGGGATCCGGCCGGCGCCTAGAGAAGGAGTGAGGGCTGGATAAAGGGAGGATCGAGGCGGGGT
CGAACGAGGAGGTTCAAGGGGGAGAGACGGGGCGGATGGAGGAAGAGGAGGCGGAGGCTTAGGGTGTACA
AAGGGCTTGACCCAGGGAGGGGGGTCAAAAGCCAAGGCTTCCCAGGTCACGATGTAGGGGACCTGGTCTG
GGTGTCCATGCGGGCCAGGTGAAAAGACCTTGATCTTAACCTGGGTGATGAGGTCTCGGTTAAAGGTGCC
GTCTCGCGGCCATCCGACGTTAAAGGTTGGCCATTCTGCAGAGCAGAAGGTAACCCAACGTCTCTTCTTG
ACATCTACCGACTGGTTGTGAGCGATCCGCTCGACATCTTTCCAGTGACCTAAGGTCAAACTTAAGGGAG
TGGTAACAGTCTGGCCCTAATTTTCAGACAAATACAGAAACACAGTCAGACAGAGACAACACAGAACGAT
GCTGCAGCGCTGCAGCAGACAAGACGCGCGGCTTCGGTTCCAAACCGAAAGCAAAAATTCAGACGGAGGC
GGGAACTGTTTTAGGTTCTCGTCTCCTACCAGAACCACATATCCTGACGGGGTCGGATTCCACATCGACT
CCCTTCCTCAGGTCGGGCCACAAAAACGGCCCCCAAAGTCCCTGGGACGTCTCCCAGGGTTGCGGCCGGG
TGTTCAGAACTCGTCAGTTCCACCACGGGTCCGCCAGATACAGAGCTAGTTAGCTAACTAGTACCGACGC
AGGCGCATAAAATCAGTCATAGACACTAGACAATCGGACAGACACAGATAAGTTGCTGGCCAGCTTGCCT
CCCGGTGGTGGGTCGGTGGT
